>Addgene plasmid #112971 | C2 png genomic in Casper | addgene full sequence | sequence record 217741 | Addgene NGS Result
TTGAGATCCTTTTTTTCTGCGCGTAATCTGCTGCTTGCAAACAAAAAAACCACCGCTACCAGCGGTGGTT
TGTTTGCCGGATCAAGAGCTACCAACTCTTTTTCCGAAGGTAACTGGCTTCAGCAGAGCGCAGATACCAA
ATACTGTTCTTCTAGTGTAGCCGTAGTTAGGCCACCACTTCAAGAACTCTGTAGCACCGCCTACATACCT
CGCTCTGCTAATCCTGTTACCAGTGGCTGCTGCCAGTGGCGATAAGTCGTGTCTTACCGGGTTGGACTCA
AGACGATAGTTACCGGATAAGGCGCAGCGGTCGGGCTGAACGGGGGGTTCGTGCACACAGCCCAGCTTGG
AGCGAACGACCTACACCGAACTGAGATACCTACAGCGTGAGCTATGAGAAAGCGCCACGCTTCCCGAAGG
GAGAAAGGCGGACAGGTATCCGGTAAGCGGCAGGGTCGGAACAGGAGAGCGCACGAGGGAGCTTCCAGGG
GGAAACGCCTGGTATCTTTATAGTCCTGTCGGGTTTCGCCACCTCTGACTTGAGCGTCGATTTTTGTGAT
GCTCGTCAGGGGGGCGGAGCCTATGGAAAAACGCCTTCTTCTTGAACTCGGGCTCGGTGCCAGTATACCT
CAAATGGTTGTCGTACCTCTCATGGTTCCGTTACGCCAACGAGGGTCTGCTGATTAACCAATGGGCGGAC
GTGGAGCCGGGCGAAATTAGCTGCACATCGTCGAACACCACGTGCCCCAGTTCGGGCAAGGTCATCCTGG
AGACGCTTAACTTCTCCGCCGCCGATCTGCCGCTGGACTACGTGGGTCTGGCCCATGATGAAATAACATA
AGGTGGTCCCGTCGATAGCCGAAGCTTACCGAAGTATACACTTAAATTCAGTGCACGTTTGCTTGTTGAG
AGGAAAGGTTGTGTGCGGACGAATTTTTTTTTGAAAACATTAACCCTTACGTGGAATAAAAAAAAATGAA
ATATTGCAAATTTTGCTGCAAAGCTGTGACTGGAGTAAAATTAATTCACGTGCCGAAGTGTGCTATTAAG
AGAAAATTGTGGGAGCAGAGCCTTGGGTGCAGCCTTGGTGAAAACTCCCAAATTTGTGATACCCACTTTA
ATGATTCGCAGTGGAAGGCTGCACCTGCAAAAGGTCAGACATTTAAAAGGAGGCGACTCAACGCAGATGC
CGTACCTAGTAAAGTGATAGAGCCTGAACCAGAAAAGATAAAAGAAGGCTATACCAGTGGGAGTACACAA
ACAGAGTAAGTTTGAATAGTAAAAAAAATCATTTATGTAAACAATAACGTGACTGTGCGTTAGGTCCTGT
TCATTGTTTAATGAAAATAAGAGCTTGAGGGAAAAAATTCGTACTTTGGAGTACGAAATGCGTCGTTTAG
AGCAGCAGCCGAATTAATTCTAGTTCCAGTGAAATCCAAGCATTTTCTAAATTAAATGTATTCTTATTAT
TATAGTTGTTATTTTTGATATATATAAACAACACTATTATGCCCACCATTTTTTTGAGATGCATCTACAC
AAGGAACAAACACTGGATGTCACTTTCAGTTCAAATTGTAACGCTAATCACTCCGAACAGGTCACAAAAA
ATTACCTTAAAAAGTCATAATATTAAATTAGAATAAATATAGCTGTGAGGGAAATATATACAAATATATT
GGAGCAAATAAATTGTACATACAAATATTTATTACTAATTTCTATTGAGACGAAATGAACCACTCGGAAC
CATTTGAGCGAACCGAATCGCGCGGAACTAACGACAGTCGCTCCAAGGTCGTCGAACAAAAGGTGAATGT
GTTGCGGAGAGCGGGTGGGAGACAGCGAAAGAGCAACTACGAAACGTGGTGTGGTGGAGGTGAATTATGA
AGAGGGCGCGCGATTTGAAAAGTATGTATATAAAAAATATATCCCGGTGTTTTATGTAGCGATAAACGAG
TTTTTGATGTAAGGTATGCAGGTGTGTAAGTCTTTTGGTTAGAAGACAAATCCAAAGTCTACTTGTGGGG
ATGTTCGAAGGGGAAATACTTGTATTCTATAGGTCATATCTTGTTTTTATTGGCACAAATATAATTACAT
TAGCTTTTTGAGGGGGCAATAAACAGTAAACACGATGGTAATAATGGTAAAAAAAAAAAACAAGCAGTTA
TTTCGGATATATGTCGGCTACTCCTTGCGTCGGGCCCGAAGTCTTAGAGCCAGATATGCGAGCACCCGGA
AGCTCACGATGAGAATGGCCAGACCCACGTAGTCCAGCGGCAGATCGGCGGCGGAGAAGTTAAGCGTCTC
CAGGATGACCTTGCCCGAACTGGGGCACGTGGTGTTCGACGATGTGCAGCTAATTTCGCCCGGCTCCACG
TCCGCCCATTGGTTAATCAGCAGACCCTCGTTGGCGTAACGGAACCATGAGAGGTACGACAACCATTTGA
GGTATACTGGCACCGAGCCCGAGTTCAAGAAGAAGCCGCCAAAGAGCAGGAATGGTATGATAACCGGCGG
ACCCACAGACAGCGCCATCGAGGTCGAGGAGCTGGCGCAGGATATTAGATATCCGAAGGACGTTGACACA
TTGGCCACCAGAGTGACCAGCGCCAGGCAGTTGAAGAAGTGCAGCACTCCGGCCCGCAGTCCGATCATCG
GATAGGCAATCGCCGTGAAGACCAGTGGCACTGTGAGAAAAAGCGGCAATTCGGCAATCGTTTTGCCCAG
AAAGTATGTGTCACAGCGATAAAGTCGACTTCGGGCCTCCCTCATAAAAACTGGCAGCTCTGAGGTGAAC
ACCTAAATCGAATCGATTCATTAGAAAGTTAGTAAATTATTGAAATGCAAATGTATTCTAAACATGACTT
ACATTTATCGTGGCAAAGACGTTTTGAAAGGTCATGTTGGTCAGGAAGAGGAAGATGGCTCCGTTGATAT
TCATCACACCCACTTGCGTGAGTTGTTGGCCCAAAAAGATGAGGCCAATCAAGATGGCAACCATCTGCAA
ATTAAAATGTTACTCGCATCTCATTAATATTCGCGAGTTAAATGAAATTTATTTATCTTCTGCAAAACTA
TAAACTATACATCTCATTGAAAAAAACTAAGAAGGGTGTGGAATCAGGCAATTCTATCTAAAATCTAGCG
AATTTGTTTCCAAGAATTGTAAGCGTTATATCATTTGTTTCCACTGGAACCACTCACCGTTGTCTGAATA
AGTCGCACTTTTACGAGGAGTGGTTCCTTGAGCACCGACAGCCAGGATCGCCACAGGACCGCCCGGAACT
GCATGAACCAGGTGGCCTTGTAGGTGTACCCATTCTCCGGCTGCTCCAGTGGCTTCTCCAGATTTTTGGT
GGCCAACAACTGCTCCATATCCCGGGCTACTTTGCTAATGGCAAAATTGTCGCATATCTTGGCGATCCGA
TCACGGGACTCGATCTCCCGTCCGGGCACAACGGCCAACACCTGTACGTAAAAGTCCGCCGGATTGTAGT
TGGTAGGACACTGGGCACCCACGCTGGATAGGAGTTGAGATGTTATGTAATACTAGATACCCTTAATAAA
CACATCGAACTCACTAGGAAAAGAAGTCGACGGCTTCGCTGGGAGTGCCCAAGAAAGCTACCCTGCCCTC
GGCCATCAGAAGGATCTTGTCAAAGAGCTCAAACAGCTCGGAAGACGGCTGATGAATGGTCAGGATGACG
GTCTTGCCCTTCTGCGACAGCTTCTTCAGCACCTGGACGACGCTGTGGGCGGTAAAGGAGTCCAGTCCGG
AGGTGGGCTCATCGCAGATCAGAAGCGGCGGATCGGTTAGAGCCTCGGAGGCGAATGCCAGACGCTTCCT
TTCTCCGCCGGACAGACCTTTCACCCTGCCGGGCACACCGATGATCGTGTGCTGACATTTGCTGAGCGAA
AGCTCCTGGATCACCTGATCCACGCGGGCCACTCGCTGCCGATAGGTCAGATGTCGTGGCATCCGCACCA
TGGCTTGGAAAATCAGGTGTTCCCTGGCCGTTAGGGAGCCGATAAAGAGGTCATCCTGCTGGACATAGGC
GCACCTGGCCTGCATCTCCTTGGCGTCCACAGGTTGGCCATTGAGCAGTCGCATCCCGGATGGCGATACT
TGGATGCCCTGCGGCGATCGAAAGGCAAGGGCATTCAGCAGGGTCGTCTTTCCGGCACCGGAACTGCCCA
TCACGGCCAAAAGTTCGCCCGGATAGGCCACGCCGCAAACTGAGTTTCAAATTGGTAATTGGACCCTTTA
TTAAGATTTCACACAGATCAGCCGACTGCGAATAGAAACTCACCGTTCTTGAGCAAATGTTTCCTGGGCG
CCGGTATGTGTCGCTCGTTGCAGAATAGTCCGCGTGTCCGGTTGACCAGCTGCCGCCATCCGGAGCCCGG
CTGATTGACCGCCCCAAAGATGTCCATATTGTGCCAGGCATAGGTGAGGTTCTCGGCTAGTTGGCCGCTC
CCTGAACCGGAGTCCTCCGGCGGACTGGGTGGCCGGAGCGTGCCGTAGTTTTTGGCCTGCCCGAAGCCCT
GGTTAATGCAGCTCTGCGAAGCCGCTCCGCTGTCACCCTGCAATGATAGGGGATCTCAAATATCAACTAC
AAGCGTTATGCTCATCTAACCCCGAACAAAAAGTACCCCGAAGTATCCTACGAAGTAGGTTTATACTTTT
ATTTATTTTTTGTGCATCTAGGATCAGCTTAAAATATCTGGTTGTTATATTTTTTGTAAAAAAGAATATA
GTCGAAAATGAATGCCTTTAGATGTCTTGATCATGATATGATCTCAAAAATTGTCTTATATAGCGAGAAC
AGCTACCAGAATAATCTGTTTCGTGTCACTATTTGTTTGTGCAATTGCGGTTTGGGATTTTTGTGGGTCG
CAGTTCTCACGCCGCAGACAATTTGATGTTGCAATCGCAGTTCCTATAGATCAAGTGAACTTAAGATGTA
TGCACATGTACTACTCACATTGTTCAGATGCTCGGCAGATGGGTGTTTGCTGCCTCCGCGAATTAATAGC
TCCTGATCCTCTTGGCCCATTGCCGGGATTTTTCACACTTTCCCCTGCTTACCCACCCAAAACCAATCAC
CACCCCAATCACTCAAAAAACAAACAAAAATAAGAAGCGAGAGGAGTTTTGGCACAGCACTTTGTGTTTA
ATTGATGGCGTAAACCGCTTGGAGCTTCGTCACGAAACCGCTGACAAAATGCAACTGAAGGCGGACATTG
ACGCTACGTAACGCTACAAACGGTGGCGAAAGAGATAGCGGACGCAGCGGCGAAAGAGACGGCGATATTT
CTGTGGACAGAGAAGGAGGCAAACAGCGCTGACTTTGAGTGGAATGTCATTTTGAGTGAGAGGTAATCGA
AAGAACCTGGTACATCAAATACCCTTGGATCGAAGTAAATTTAAAACTGATCAGATAAGTTCAATGATAT
CCAGTGCAGTAAAAAAAAAAAATGTTTTTTTTATCTACTTTCCGCAAAAATGGGTTTTATTAACTTACAT
ACATACTAGAATTCGGTACCGGGCCCCCCCTCGAGGTCGACGGTATCGATAAGCTTTAGAGGATTAATGT
TACTGTACAATAGGTGAACAAATGTAAATTAAAGACTACGTTAATGACATTGAGCGAGACTGTTTTGGAA
TATACATTATATACTGTTTATAGCTGACAGATCCCCTGGCAAAAGCACAGGCGCACACAAAGCACAGCAC
ACACCTTAATTTATCGCTTAAGCTAGCCTAGTTCTTAAGTACAATGAAATATTTGTTGAGGTCTCCTCGT
GCTGGTGAGCTGACCATTGGCTTCCGTTAGTAGCTGTAGCTGAAGTAATGCTTGTAGAGGGTCACAGTCA
TGCCGGCGTCGAGGTGGAAGATGTCTGGTAGGCAGATGCGGCGCTCCTGCTCGTAAACGACCATCAGCTC
GCAAACTTGCGCCCACACGGGATCGTAGAGACGCCGGATGAGCTGGCAGTCGAGCCGGGGGCGGACCAGC
GCCTGGACTACGGTGTGCAGTAGGGCAGGGGTGGCGTTCTTGTCGAGAAACGCGGCGAAGGGGCTGCGTC
CGAGGCACAGCTCGTAGAGGACTAGCCCCAGTGACCACACGTCCGACTTGAAATCCACCTTGCCCTGGCT
GGACATCGCCTCCGGGGCCATGTACATGGGCGTGCCCATGCCCGCCTGCAGTTGAGTGCTGGGCGCATGA
ACGTTCGCGATCCCAAAGTCGGCGATCTTGACGCGGTCGTTGGCGTCGAGGAGCATGTTCTCGGGCTTGA
TGTCTCGGTGGATGACGCAGCGGATGTGCAGGTACTCGAGTCCCACTACCATGTCGCGGAAGTAGCCCAT
CAGCCGCTCCTGATTGACTCCCCCGGTGCCTGACGGCAGCTGCTGGATGACATCCCTCAAGGTGCCGTTG
GGCACGTACTCCATCACGATGTTCACAGTGCCCGCGTGGCTAAAGGAGCGCAGGAACTCAACGATGTGCG
GGTGGCGCAGCTGCGAGATGATGTACACCTCCTCCTTGATCAATCCCAACTCTGTCTTCGGATTCCGGAC
GATGATCCGCTTCACGCACACCTTCCTCTCCGGCTGTCCGCGCACCTCGTTTTGGTGGCAGAGGAAGACC
CGGCCAAAGGTGCCCTGGCCCAGCACCCTTACCGCACGCAGCTTAGAGTCACCCAGTTCCATCTCGAGTG
CGCAGAGTTCCGAAAGCGTAATCCGCGATCCCGCCTTGATGTACAGTTAGCCAGCAAAAGCGCAAGCGCG
CCATCTATCGATTGCTTCGAAACAAGAGATGCACAGTTCCATCGGAAAAAGCCGAAAACTCGGAACTTCG
GAAACCCCATATGAAAATTGCTCATCTGGCCAGCAGCAACAGTGCTCAATGAAAGTAAGTTATTAGAGTC
TGGTTAATTAATCAAACTAACGCATCGTGAACTAACCCCATTCAAAAAGTCCATCCATGTGAAAAGTATG
ACTATCCTAAATTTTTATTTATTTTATTTAACAAAATTAAATATAGTATACAATACTAAACCTAATTAAA
TTTAATGAGTACTAGCTACGGGGGCCTTCGACTCGAGACTTATGGGTTAATTGCTTTATATAATAAACTT
AGCTTTTTGGACAAATTTGTAAATTTTTGAGATATTTTCACAGGATGGGATACTTAAACAATTCGAGAGA
CTATGTGTACCAAATAAGTGAGATCCTCTAGAGTCGACCTCGAACGTTAACGTTAACGTAACGTTAACTC
GAGGCCTCGAGGTCGACCTGCAGCCAAGCTTTGCGTACTCGCAAATTATTAAAAATAAAACTTTAAAAAT
AATTTCGTCTAATTAATATTATGAGTTAATTCAAACCCCACGGACATGCTAAGGGTTAATCAACAATCAT
ATCGCTGTCTCACTCAGACTCAATACGACACTCAGAATACTATTCCTTTCACTCGCACTTATTGCAAGCA
TACGTTAAGTGGATGTCTCTTGCCGACGGGACCACCTTATGTTATTTCATCATGGTCTGGCCATTCTCAT
CGTGAGCTTCCGGGTGCTCGCATATCTGGCTCTAAGACTTCGGGCCCGACGCAAGGAGTAGCCGACATAT
ATCCGAAATAACTGCTTGTTTTTTTTTTTTACCATTATTACCATCGTGTTTACTGTTTATTGCCCCCTCA
AAAAGCTAATGTAATTATATTTGTGCCAATAAAAACAAGATATGACCTATAGAATACAAGTATTTCCCCT
TCGAACATCCCCACAAGTAGACTTTGGATTTGTCTTCTAACCAAAAGACTTACACACCTGCATACCTTAC
ATCAAAAACTCGTTTATCGCTACATAAAACACCGGGATATATTTTTTATATACATACTTTTCAAATCGCG
CGCCCTCTTCATAATTCACCTCCACCACACCACGTTTCGTAGTTGCTCTTTCGCTGTCTCCCACCCGCTC
TCCGCAACACATTCACCTTTTGTTCGACGACCTTGGAGCGACTGTCGTTAGTTCCGCGCGATTCGGTGCG
GTATTTCACACCGCATATGGTGCACTCTCAGTACAATCTGCTCTGATGCCGCATAGTTAAGCCAGCCCCG
ACACCCGCCAACACCCGCTGACGCGCCCTGACGGGCTTGTCTGCTCCCGGCATCCGCTTACAGACAAGCT
GTGACCGTCTCCGGGAGCTGCATGTGTCAGAGGTTTTCACCGTCATCACCGAAACGCGCGAGACGAAAGG
GCCTCGTGATACGCCTATTTTTATAGGTTAATGTCATGATAATAATGGTTTCTTAGACGTCAGGTGGCAC
TTTTCGGGGAAATGTGCGCGGAACCCCTATTTGTTTATTTTTCTAAATACATTCAAATATGTATCCGCTC
ATGAGACAATAACCCTGATAAATGCTTCAATAATATTGAAAAAGGAAGAGTATGAGTATTCAACATTTCC
GTGTCGCCCTTATTCCCTTTTTTGCGGCATTTTGCCTTCCTGTTTTTGCTCACCCAGAAACGCTGGTGAA
AGTAAAAGATGCTGAAGATCAGTTGGGTGCACGAGTGGGTTACATCGAACTGGATCTCAACAGCGGTAAG
ATCCTTGAGAGTTTTCGCCCCGAAGAACGTTTTCCAATGATGAGCACTTTTAAAGTTCTGCTATGTGGCG
CGGTATTATCCCGTATTGACGCCGGGCAAGAGCAACTCGGTCGCCGCATACACTATTCTCAGAATGACTT
GGTTGAGTACTCACCAGTCACAGAAAAGCATCTTACGGATGGCATGACAGTAAGAGAATTATGCAGTGCT
GCCATAACCATGAGTGATAACACTGCGGCCAACTTACTTCTGACAACGATCGGAGGACCGAAGGAGCTAA
CCGCTTTTTTGCACAACATGGGGGATCATGTAACTCGCCTTGATCGTTGGGAACCGGAGCTGAATGAAGC
CATACCAAACGACGAGCGTGACACCACGATGCCTGTAGCAATGGCAACAACGTTGCGCAAACTATTAACT
GGCGAACTACTTACTCTAGCTTCCCGGCAACAATTAATAGACTGGATGGAGGCGGATAAAGTTGCAGGAC
CACTTCTGCGCTCGGCCCTTCCGGCTGGCTGGTTTATTGCTGATAAATCTGGAGCCGGTGAGCGTGGGTC
TCGCGGTATCATTGCAGCACTGGGGCCAGATGGTAAGCCCTCCCGTATCGTAGTTATCTACACGACGGGG
AGTCAGGCAACTATGGATGAACGAAATAGACAGATCGCTGAGATAGGTGCCTCACTGATTAAGCATTGGT
AACTGTCAGACCAAGTTTACTCATATATACTTTAGATTGATTTAAAACTTCATTTTTAATTTAAAAGGAT
CTAGGTGAAGATCCTTTTTGATAATCTCATGACCAAAATCCCTTAACGTGAGTTTTCGTTCCACTGAGCG
TCAGACCCCGTAGAAAAGATCAAAGGATCTTC
Features (pLannotate 1.2.2; 13 found; start..end, strand, type, name):
      1..589     +  rep_origin     ori: high-copy-number ColE1/pMB1/pBR322/pUC origin of replication
    595..823     +  CDS            mini-white (fragment): Drosophila white gene eye color pigment; white; This is a modified version of the white gene lacking part of the first intron.
    824..1409    +  misc_feature   P element 5' end: No description available
   1420..5539    -  gene           mini-white: white; This modified version of the white gene lacks part of the first intron.
   5545..5586    -  misc_feature   MCS (fragment): pBluescript multiple cloning site
   6077..6316    -  CDS            map2k2 (fragment): MP2K2_XENLA - Also known as mek2. Experimental evidence at protein level: Swiss-Prot protein existence level 1. Catalyzes the concomitant phosphorylation of a threonine and a tyrosine residue in a Thr-Glu-Tyr sequence located in MAP kinases. From Xenopus laevis (African clawed frog).
   7232..7250    +  misc_feature   MCS (fragment): pUC18/19 multiple cloning site
   7312..7544    +  misc_feature   P element 3' end: P element 3' end
   7544..8047    +  gene           mini-white (fragment): white; This modified version of the white gene lacks part of the first intron.
   8046..8115    -  misc_feature   bom (fragment): basis of mobility region from pBR322
   8217..8252    -  CDS            rop (fragment): Rop protein, which maintains plasmids at low copy number; rop
   8347..8451    +  promoter       AmpR promoter: bla
   8452..9312    +  CDS            AmpR: β-lactamase; bla; confers resistance to ampicillin, carbenicillin, and related antibiotics
