[The description below was written by a language model from this plasmid's Addgene catalogue record and pLannotate feature annotations shown in this document.]
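Description:
C2 png genomic in Casper is a Drosophila P element transformation plasmid built on the pCaSpeR4 backbone and carrying a genomic fragment of the D. melanogaster png (pan gu, CG11420) locus, which encodes a protein kinase. In bacteria it is maintained as a high-copy plasmid through a ColE1/pUC-type origin and selected with ampicillin via the β-lactamase gene and its own promoter. Small remnants of the pBR322 bom and rop regions are also annotated in the backbone.

The transposable unit is delimited by the P element 5' and 3' ends, which are the sequences recognised by P transposase when it is supplied in trans. This allows everything between them to be mobilised into the fly genome. Inside these ends sits the mini-white marker, a shortened version of the white eye-colour gene lacking part of its first intron, which allows transformants to be scored by eye pigmentation in a white mutant background. Adjacent to it, between residual polylinker fragments, lies the cloned insert region. The annotation tool did not label png itself. Its only hit there is a short match to a Xenopus MAP kinase kinase, which most likely reflects conserved kinase-domain similarity in the png coding sequence rather than a frog gene. Short mini-white fragments flagged outside the P element ends appear to be flanking genomic sequence inherited from the backbone.

The record does not give the cloning sites, the exact extent of the genomic fragment, or any heterologous promoter, so expression presumably relies on regulatory sequence within the fragment. The stated purpose is transposon-mediated insertion of png genomic DNA into the Drosophila genome, as is typically done for transgenic rescue experiments.
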