Addgene plasmid #112971: C2 png genomic in Casper
Purpose: P element vector for transposon insertion of png genomic DNA into Drosophila genome
Depositing lab: Terry Orr-Weaver. Depositing organization: Whitehead Institute for Biomedical Research. Publication: PAN GU: a protein kinase that inhibits S phase and promotes mitosis in early Drosophila development. Fenger DD, Carminati JL, Burney-Sigman DL, Kashevsky H, Dines JL, Elfring LK, Orr-Weaver TL. Development. 2000 Nov;127(22):4763-74. PubMed 11044392.
Backbone
  Vector backbone: pCaSpeR4
  Vector type: P insertion vector
Growth in bacteria
  Bacterial resistance: Ampicillin, 100 μg/mL
  Growth temperature: 37°C
  Growth strain: DH5alpha
  Copy number: High Copy
Gene/Insert
  Gene/Insert name: png genomic DNA
  Species: D. melanogaster (fly)
  Entrez Gene: png (a.k.a. Dmel_CG11420, CG11420, Dmel\CG11420, EG:8D8.5, PNG, Png, fs(1)M2, pan-gnu)
  Cloning method: Restriction Enzyme; 5′ cloning site Unknown (unknown if destroyed); 3′ cloning site Unknown (unknown if destroyed)
Terms and licenses: Academic/Nonprofit Terms; Industry Terms: Not Available to Industry
How to cite: C2 png genomic in Casper was a gift from Terry Orr-Weaver (Addgene plasmid # 112971 ; http://n2t.net/addgene:112971 ; RRID:Addgene_112971)
